>Addgene plasmid #71344 | Cyan Nano-lantern(Ca2+)/pcDNA3 | depositor partial sequence | sequence record 128227 | Cyan Nano-lantern(Ca2+)
ATGGTGAGCAAGGGCGAGGAGCTGTTCACCGGGGTGGTGCCCATCCTGGTCGAGCTGGACGGCGACGTAA
ACGGCCACAAGTTCAGCGTGTCCGGCGAGGGCGAGGGCGATGCCACCTACGGCAAGCTGACCCTGAAGTT
CATCTGCACCACCGGCAAGCTGCCCGTGCCCTGGCCCACCCTCGTGACCACCCTGTCCTGGGGCGTGCAG
TGCTTCGCCCGCTACCCCGACCACATGAAGCAGCACGACTTCTTCAAGTCCGCCATGCCCGAAGGCTACG
TCCAGGAGCGCACCATCTTCTTCAAGGACGACGGCAACTACAAGACCCGCGCCGAGGTGAAGTTCGAGGG
CGACACCCTGGTGAACCGCATCGAGCTGAAGGGCATCGACTTCAAGGAGGACGGCAACATCCTGGGGCAC
AAGCTGGAGTACAACTACTTTAGCGACAACGTCTATATCACCGCCGACAAGCAGAAGAACGGCATCAAGG
CCAACTTCAAGATCCGCCACAACATCGAGGACGGCGGCGTGCAGCTCGCCGACCACTACCAGCAGAACAC
CCCCATCGGCGACGGCCCCGTGCTGCTGCCCGACAACCACTACCTGAGCACCCAGTCCAAGCTGAGCAAA
GACCCCAACGAGAAGCGCGATCACATGGTCCTGCTGGAGTTCGTGACCGCCGCCGGGGGTACCAAGGTGT
ACGACCCCGAGCAGAGGAAGAGGATGATCACCGGCCCCCAGTGGTGGGCCAGGTGCAAGCAGATGAACGT
GCTGGACAGCTTCATCAACTACTACGACAGCGAGAAGCACGCCGAGAACGCCGTGATCTTCCTGCACGGC
AACGCCACTAGCAGCTACCTGTGGAGGCACGTGGTGCCCCACATCGAGCCCGTGGCCAGGTGCATCATCC
CCGATCTGATCGGCATGGGCAAGAGCGGCAAGAGCGGCAACGGCAGCTACAGGCTGCTGGACCACTACAA
GTACCTGACCGCCTGGTTCGAGCTTCTGAACCTGCCCAAGAAGATCATCTTCGTGGGCCACGACTGGGGC
GCCGCCCTGGCCTTCCACTACGCCTACGAGCACCAGGACAGGATCAAGGCCATCGTGCACATGGAGAGCG
TGGTGGACGTGATCGAGAGCTGGGACGAGTGGCCAGACATCGAGGAGGACATCGCCCTGATCAAGAGCGA
GGAGGGCGAGAAGATGGTGCTGGAGAACAACTTCTTCGTGGAGACCGTGCTGCCCAGCAAGATCATGAGA
AAGCTGGAGCCCGAGGAGTTCGCCGCCTACCTGGAGCCCTTCAAGGAGAAGGGCGAGGTGAGAAGACCCA
CCCTGAGCTGGCCCAGAGAGATCCCCCTGGTGAAGGGCCCATGGATGCATGACCAACTGACAGAAGAGCA
GATTGCAGAGTTCAAAGAAGCCTTCTCATTATTCGACAAGGATGGGGACGGCACCATCACCACAAAGGAA
CTTGGCACCGTTATGAGGTCGCTTGGACAAAACCCAACGGAAGCAGAATTGCAGGATATGATCAATGAAG
TCGATGCTGATGGCAATGGAACGATTTACTTTCCTGAATTTCTTACTATGATGGCTAGAAAAATGAAGGA
CACAGACAGCGAAGAGGAAATCCGAGAAGCATTCCGTGTTTTTGACAAGGATGGGAACGGCTACATCAGC
GCTGCTCAGTTACGTCACGTCATGACAAACCTCGGGGAGAAGTTAACAGATGAAGAAGTTGATGAAATGA
TAAGGGAAGCAGATATCGATGGTGATGGCCAAGTAAACTATGAAGAGTTTGTACAAATGATGACAGCAAA
GGGGGGGAAGAGGCGCTGGAAGAAAAACTTCATTGCCGTCAGCGCTGCCAACCGGTTCAAGAAGATCTCC
AGCTCCGGGGCACTGGAGCTCGGCAAGCCCGACGTGGTGCAGATCGTGAGAAACTACAACGCCTACCTGA
GAGCCAGCGACGACCTGCCCAAGCTGTTCATCGAGGGTGACCCCGGCTTCTTCAGCAACGCCATCGTGGA
GGGCGCCAAGAAGTTCCCCAACACCGAGTTCGTGAAGGTGAAGGGCCTGCACTTCCTCCAGGAGGACGCC
CCCGACGAGATGGGCAAGTACATCAAGAGCTTCGTGGAGAGAGTGCTGAAGAACGAGCAGTAA
