>Addgene plasmid #71344 | Cyan Nano-lantern(Ca2+)/pcDNA3 | addgene partial sequence | sequence record 132040 | CMV-F 5'-CGCAAATGGGCGGTAGGCGTG-3'
ACTAGAGAACCCACTGCTTACTGGCTTATCGAAATTAATACGACTCACTATAGGGAGACCCAAGCTTGCC
ACCATGGTGAGCAAGGGCGAGGAGCTGTTCACCGGGGTGGTGCCCATCCTGGTCGAGCTGGACGGCGACG
TAAACGGCCACAAGTTCAGCGTGTCCGGCGAGGGCGAGGGCGATGCCACCTACGGCAAGCTGACCCTGAA
GTTCATCTGCACCACCGGCAAGCTGCCCGTGCCCTGGCCCACCCTCGTGACCACCCTGTCCTGGGGCGTG
CAGTGCTTCGCCCGCTACCCCGACCACATGAAGCAGCACGACTTCTTCAAGTCCGCCATGCCCGAAGGCT
ACGTCCAGGAGCGCACCATCTTCTTCAAGGACGACGGCAACTACAAGACCCGCGCCGAGGTGAAGTTCGA
GGGCGACACCCTGGTGAACCGCATCGAGCTGAAGGGCATCGACTTCAAGGAGGACGGCAACATCCTGGGG
CACAAGCTGGAGTACAACTACTTTAGCGACAACGTCTATATCACCGCCGACAAGCAGAAGAACGGCATCA
AGGCCAACTTCAAGATCCGCCACAACATCGAGGACGGCGGCGTGCAGCTCGCCGACCACTACCAGCAGAA
CACCCCCATCGGCGACGGCCCCGTGCTGCTGCCCGACAACCACTACCTGAGCACCCAGTCCAAGCTGAGC
AAAGACCCCAACGAGAAGCGCGATCACATGGTCCTGCTGGAGTTCGTGACCGCCGCCGGGGGTACCAAGG
TGTACGACCCCGAGCAGAGGAAGAGGATGATCACCGGCCCCCAGTGGTGGGCCAGGTGCAAGCAGATGAA
CGTGCTGGACAGCTTCATCAACTACTACGACAGCGAGAAGCACGCCGAGAACGCCGTGATCTTCCTGCAC
GGCAACGCCACTAGCAGCTACCTGTGG
