>Addgene plasmid #71344 | Cyan Nano-lantern(Ca2+)/pcDNA3 | addgene partial sequence | sequence record 132041 | BGH-rev 5'-TAGAAGGCACAGTCGAGG-3'
CTATAGAATAGGGCCCTCTAGATGCATGCTCGAGTTACTGCTCGTTCTTCAGCACTCTCTCCACGAAGCT
CTTGATGTACTTGCCCATCTCGTCGGGGGCGTCCTCCTGGAGGAAGTGCAGGCCCTTCACCTTCACGAAC
TCGGTGTTGGGGAACTTCTTGGCGCCCTCCACGATGGCGTTGCTGAAGAAGCCGGGGTCACCCTCGATGA
ACAGCTTGGGCAGGTCGTCGCTGGCTCTCAGGTAGGCGTTGTAGTTTCTCACGATCTGCACCACGTCGGG
CTTGCCGAGCTCCAGTGCCCCGGAGCTGGAGATCTTCTTGAACCGGTTGGCAGCGCTGACGGCAATGAAG
TTTTTCTTCCAGCGCCTCTTCCCCCCCTTTGCTGTCATCATTTGTACAAACTCTTCATAGTTTACTTGGC
CATCACCATCGATATCTGCTTCCCTTATCATTTCATCAACTTCTTCATCTGTTAACTTCTCCCCGAGGTT
TGTCATGACGTGACGTAACTGAGCAGCGCTGATGTAGCCGTTCCCATCCTTGTCAAAAACACGGAATGCT
TCTCGGATTTCCTCTTCGCTGTCTGTGTCCTTCATTTTTCTAGCCATCATAGTAAGAAATTCAGGAAAGT
AAATCGTTCCATTGCCATCAGCATCGACTTCATTGATCATATCCTGCAATTCTGCTTCCGTTGGGTTTTG
TCCAAGCGACCTCATAACGGTGCCAAGTTCCTTTGTGGTGATGGTGCCGTCCCCATCCTTGTCGAATAAT
GAGAAGGCTTCTTTGAACTCTGCAATCTGCTCTTCTGTCAGTTGGTCATGCATCCATGGGCCCTTCACCA
GGGGGATCTCTCTGGGCCAGCTCAGGGTGGGTCTTCTCACCTCGCCCTTCTCCTTGAAGGGCTCCAGGTA
