[The description below was written by a language model from this plasmid's Addgene catalogue record.]
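Description:
Cyan Nano-lantern(Ca2+)/pcDNA3 is a mammalian expression plasmid built on the Invitrogen pcDNA3 backbone. It is propagated in E. coli as a high-copy plasmid under ampicillin selection, and it carries a neomycin resistance marker so that transfected mammalian cells can be selected with G418. No feature table accompanies the record, so the regulatory elements are not individually listed. pcDNA3 vectors conventionally drive the insert from the CMV immediate-early promoter and terminate it with a bovine growth hormone polyadenylation signal, with a T7 promoter upstream of the cloning site, which fits the T7-forward and BGH-reverse type sequencing primers recorded for this construct.

The payload is a synthetic open reading frame of about 2.2 kb encoding Cyan Nano-lantern(Ca2+), also called CNL(Ca2+), cloned between HindIII and XhoI sites that both remain intact and can be used to excise or transfer the insert. The record describes it as a luminescent calcium indicator based on Cyan Nano-lantern. Nano-lanterns in general are fusions of a luciferase with a fluorescent protein, in which resonance energy transfer from the luciferase reaction to the fluorescent acceptor boosts brightness and sets the emission colour. The record does not give the domain composition of this calcium-sensing version, so the exact sensing module and its placement are not stated here.

The construct is intended for transient or stable expression in mammalian cells to report intracellular Ca2+ dynamics by bioluminescence, without excitation light. As one member of an expanded colour palette of Nano-lanterns, it is suited to multicolour luminescence imaging alongside other spectral variants.
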