Addgene plasmid #71344: Cyan Nano-lantern(Ca2+)/pcDNA3
Purpose: Express Cyan Nano-lantern-based luminescent Ca2+ indicator in mammalian cell
Depositing lab: Takeharu Nagai. Depositing organization: The University of Osaka. Publication: Expanded palette of Nano-lanterns for real-time multicolor luminescence imaging. Takai A, Nakano M, Saito K, Haruno R, Watanabe TM, Ohyanagi T, Jin T, Okada Y, Nagai T. Proc Natl Acad Sci U S A. 2015 Apr 7;112(14):4352-6. doi: 10.1073/pnas.1418468112. Epub 2015 Mar 23. PubMed 25831507.
Backbone
  Vector backbone: pcDNA3
  Backbone manufacturer: Invitrogen
  Vector type: Mammalian Expression
  Selectable markers: Neomycin (select with G418)
Growth in bacteria
  Bacterial resistance: Ampicillin, 100 μg/mL
  Growth temperature: 37°C
  Growth strain: DH5alpha
  Copy number: High Copy
Gene/Insert
  Gene/Insert name: Cyan Nano-lantern(Ca2+) (alt name: CNL(Ca2+))
  Species: Synthetic
  Insert size (bp): 2163
  GenBank ID: AB983214
  Cloning method: Restriction Enzyme; 5′ cloning site HindIII (not destroyed); 3′ cloning site XhoI (not destroyed)
  Sequencing primers: 5′ GAAATTAATACGACTCACTATAGGG; 3′ TAGAAGGCACAGTCGAGG
Terms and licenses: Academic/Nonprofit Terms; Industry Terms: Not Available to Industry
How to cite: Cyan Nano-lantern(Ca2+)/pcDNA3 was a gift from Takeharu Nagai (Addgene plasmid # 71344 ; http://n2t.net/addgene:71344 ; RRID:Addgene_71344)
